Addgene plasmid #220545: LT3GEPIR-NEK4shRNA2
Purpose: To inducibly knockdown NEK4 expression
Depositing lab: Sean Lee. Depositing organization: Tulane University.
Backbone
  Vector backbone: LT3GEPIR
  Backbone manufacturer: Dr. Johannes Zuber
  Vector type: Lentiviral
  Selectable markers: Puromycin
Growth in bacteria
  Bacterial resistance: Ampicillin, 100 μg/mL
  Growth temperature: 37°C
  Growth strain: NEB Stable
  Copy number: High Copy
Gene/Insert
  Gene/Insert name: NEK4 shRNA2
  gRNA/shRNA sequence: GATTACTGTTTACTGAGCCTT
  Species: H. sapiens (human)
  Insert size (bp): 125
  Entrez Gene: NEK4 (a.k.a. NRK2, STK2, pp12301)
  Promoter: TRE3G (TetOP) promoter
  Cloning method: Restriction Enzyme; 5′ cloning site XhoI (not destroyed); 3′ cloning site EcoRI (not destroyed)
  Sequencing primers: 5′ TGTTTGAATGAGGCTTCAGTAC; 3′ CAGCGGGGCTGCTAAAGCGCATGC
Terms and licenses: Academic/Nonprofit Terms; Industry Terms: Not Available to Industry
How to cite: LT3GEPIR-NEK4shRNA2 was a gift from Sean Lee (Addgene plasmid # 220545 ; http://n2t.net/addgene:220545 ; RRID:Addgene_220545)
