[The description below was written by a language model from this plasmid's Addgene catalogue record and pLannotate feature annotations shown in this document.]
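Description:
LT3GEPIR-NEK4shRNA2 is a self-inactivating, HIV-1-derived lentiviral plasmid for doxycycline-inducible knockdown of human NEK4 (also known as NRK2 or STK2), built on the all-in-one Tet-On LT3GEPIR backbone. In bacteria it is maintained through a high-copy ColE1/pUC-type origin and selected with ampicillin via the β-lactamase gene. An f1 origin, an SV40 origin and remnants of lac and phage promoter sequences are also present in the backbone. The viral portion comprises an RSV promoter driving a truncated 5' LTR, the Ψ packaging signal with a gag fragment, the RRE for Rev-dependent export, the cPPT/CTS, a WPRE and a ΔU3 3' LTR followed by an SV40 polyadenylation signal. This arrangement allows the genomic RNA to be produced and packaged when helper functions are supplied in trans, while the integrated provirus lacks LTR promoter activity.

The payload consists of two expression units. The TRE3G promoter drives EGFP, and the roughly 125 bp NEK4 shRNA2 insert was cloned between retained XhoI and EcoRI sites downstream of it. The annotated miR-30a 3' flanking sequence indicates that the hairpin sits in a microRNA-type context in the 3' region of the EGFP transcript, so green fluorescence reports shRNA expression. A constitutive mouse PGK promoter then drives puromycin N-acetyltransferase, followed by an EMCV IRES and rtTA3. This lets transduced cells be selected with puromycin while they supply the reverse transactivator that switches on TRE3G in the presence of doxycycline. The construct is intended for generating stable mammalian cell populations in which NEK4 depletion can be induced on demand.
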