Features (pLannotate 1.2.2; 32 found; start..end, strand, type, name):
      1..40      +  rep_origin     RSF ori (fragment): Plasmids containing the RSF 1030 origin of replication can be propagated in E. coli cells that contain additional plasmids with compatible origins.
     42..134     +  CDS            lacI (fragment): lac repressor; lacI; The lac repressor binds to the lac operator to inhibit transcription in E. coli. This inhibition can be relieved by adding lactose or isopropyl-β-D-thiogalactopyranoside (IPTG).
    147..168     +  protein_bind   CAP binding site: CAP binding activates transcription in the presence of cAMP. E. coli catabolite activator protein
    183..213     +  promoter       lac promoter: promoter for the E. coli lac operon
    221..237     +  protein_bind   lac operator: The lac repressor binds to the lac operator to inhibit transcription in E. coli. This inhibition can be relieved by adding lactose or isopropyl-β-D-thiogalactopyranoside (IPTG). lac repressor encoded by lacI
    282..300     +  promoter       T3 promoter: promoter for bacteriophage T3 RNA polymerase
    328..554     +  promoter       RSV promoter: Rous sarcoma virus enhancer/promoter
    555..735     +  LTR            5' LTR (truncated): truncated 5' long terminal repeat (LTR) from HIV-1
    782..907     +  misc_feature   HIV-1 Ψ: packaging signal of human immunodeficiency virus type 1
    891..1254    +  CDS            HIV-1 gag (fragment): gag protein from human immunodeficiency virus 1; gag
   1400..1633    +  misc_feature   RRE: The Rev response element (RRE) of HIV-1 allows for Rev-dependent mRNA export from the nucleus to the cytoplasm.
   2010..2110    +  CDS            Rev (fragment): human immunodeficiency virus 1 (HIV-1) Rev protein; rev; enhances nuclear export of unspliced and incompletely spliced viral mRNAs
   2129..2246    +  misc_feature   cPPT/CTS: central polypurine tract and central termination sequence of HIV-1
   2262..2640    +  promoter       TRE3G promoter: 3rd-generation Tet-responsive promoter that can be activated by binding of Tet-On® 3G
   2664..3383    +  CDS            EGFP: the original enhanced GFP (Yang et al., 1996) mammalian codon-optimized
   3619..3746    +  ncRNA          3' miR-30a: sequence downstream of the 71-nt precursor of the human miR-30a microRNA (Zeng et al., 2002) miRNA
   3771..4270    +  promoter       PGK promoter: mouse phosphoglycerate kinase 1 promoter
   4291..4890    +  CDS            PuroR: puromycin N-acetyltransferase; pac from Streptomyces alboniger; confers resistance to puromycin
   5056..5518    +  misc_feature   IRES: internal ribosome entry site (IRES) of the encephalomyocarditis virus (EMCV)
   5541..6229    +  CDS            rtTA3 (fragment): reverse tetracycline transactivator 3 activates expression from Tet-responsive promoters in the presence of doxycycline
   6159..6269    +  CDS            VP48: 3 tandem repeats of the minimal activation domain of herpes simplex virus VP16 (Cheng et al., 2013)
   6324..6912    +  misc_feature   WPRE: woodchuck hepatitis virus posttranscriptional regulatory element
   6929..7117    +  CDS            nef (fragment): NEF_HV1Z2 - Experimental evidence at protein level: Swiss-Prot protein existence level 1. Extracellular Nef protein targets CD4(+) T-lymphocytes for apoptosis by interacting with CXCR4 surface receptors. From Human immunodeficiency virus type 1 group M subtype D (isolate Z2/CDC-Z34) (HIV-1).
   7119..7352    +  LTR            3' LTR (ΔU3): self-inactivating 3' long terminal repeat (LTR) from HIV-1
   7424..7545    +  polyA_signal   SV40 poly(A) signal: SV40 polyadenylation signal
   7585..7720    +  rep_origin     SV40 ori: SV40 origin of replication
   7741..7759    -  promoter       T7 promoter: promoter for bacteriophage T7 RNA polymerase
   7767..7922    +  CDS            lacZα (fragment): LacZα fragment of β-galactosidase; lacZ fragment
   7927..8355    +  rep_origin     f1 ori (sequence partly withheld): f1 bacteriophage origin of replication; arrow indicates direction of (+) strand synthesis
   8408..8512    +  promoter       AmpR promoter: bla
   8513..9373    +  CDS            AmpR: β-lactamase; bla; confers resistance to ampicillin, carbenicillin, and related antibiotics
   9544..10132   +  rep_origin     ori: high-copy-number ColE1/pMB1/pBR322/pUC origin of replication
>Addgene plasmid #220545 | LT3GEPIR-NEK4shRNA2 | addgene full sequence | sequence record 438025 | Addgene NGS Result
ACGACCGAGCGCAGCGAGTCAGTGAGCGAGGAAGCGGAAGAGCGCCCAATACGCAAACCGCCTCTCCCCG
CGCGTTGGCCGATTCATTAATGCAGCTGGCACGACAGGTTTCCCGACTGGAAAGCGGGCAGTGAGCGCAA
CGCAATTAATGTGAGTTAGCTCACTCATTAGGCACCCCAGGCTTTACACTTTATGCTTCCGGCTCGTATG
TTGTGTGGAATTGTGAGCGGATAACAATTTCACACAGGAAACAGCTATGACCATGATTACGCCAAGCGCG
CAATTAACCCTCACTAAAGGGAACAAAAGCTGGAGCTGCAAGCTTAATGTAGTCTTATGCAATACTCTTG
TAGTCTTGCAACATGGTAACGATGAGTTAGCAACATGCCTTACAAGGAGAGAAAAAGCACCGTGCATGCC
GATTGGTGGAAGTAAGGTGGTACGATCGTGCCTTATTAGGAAGGCAACAGACGGGTCTGACATGGATTGG
ACGAACCACTGAATTGCCGCATTGCAGAGATATTGTATTTAAGTGCCTAGCTCGATACATAAACGGGTCT
CTCTGGTTAGACCAGATCTGAGCCTGGGAGCTCTCTGGCTAACTAGGGAACCCACTGCTTAAGCCTCAAT
AAAGCTTGCCTTGAGTGCTTCAAGTAGTGTGTGCCCGTCTGTTGTGTGACTCTGGTAACTAGAGATCCCT
CAGACCCTTTTAGTCAGTGTGGAAAATCTCTAGCAGTGGCGCCCGAACAGGGACTTGAAAGCGAAAGGGA
AACCAGAGGAGCTCTCTCGACGCAGGACTCGGCTTGCTGAAGCGCGCACGGCAAGAGGCGAGGGGCGGCG
ACTGGTGAGTACGCCAAAAATTTTGACTAGCGGAGGCTAGAAGGAGAGAGATGGGTGCGAGAGCGTCAGT
ATTAAGCGGGGGAGAATTAGATCGCGATGGGAAAAAATTCGGTTAAGGCCAGGGGGAAAGAAAAAATATA
AATTAAAACATATAGTATGGGCAAGCAGGGAGCTAGAACGATTCGCAGTTAATCCTGGCCTGTTAGAAAC
ATCAGAAGGCTGTAGACAAATACTGGGACAGCTACAACCATCCCTTCAGACAGGATCAGAAGAACTTAGA
TCATTATATAATACAGTAGCAACCCTCTATTGTGTGCATCAAAGGATAGAGATAAAAGACACCAAGGAAG
CTTTAGACAAGATAGAGGAAGAGCAAAACAAAAGTAAGACCACCGCACAGCAAGCGGCCGCTGATCTTCA
GACCTGGAGGAGGAGATATGAGGGACAATTGGAGAAGTGAATTATATAAATATAAAGTAGTAAAAATTGA
ACCATTAGGAGTAGCACCCACCAAGGCAAAGAGAAGAGTGGTGCAGAGAGAAAAAAGAGCAGTGGGAATA
GGAGCTTTGTTCCTTGGGTTCTTGGGAGCAGCAGGAAGCACTATGGGCGCAGCGTCAATGACGCTGACGG
TACAGGCCAGACAATTATTGTCTGGTATAGTGCAGCAGCAGAACAATTTGCTGAGGGCTATTGAGGCGCA
ACAGCATCTGTTGCAACTCACAGTCTGGGGCATCAAGCAGCTCCAGGCAAGAATCCTGGCTGTGGAAAGA
TACCTAAAGGATCAACAGCTCCTGGGGATTTGGGGTTGCTCTGGAAAACTCATTTGCACCACTGCTGTGC
CTTGGAATGCTAGTTGGAGTAATAAATCTCTGGAACAGATTTGGAATCACACGACCTGGATGGAGTGGGA
CAGAGAAATTAACAATTACACAAGCTTAATACACTCCTTAATTGAAGAATCGCAAAACCAGCAAGAAAAG
AATGAACAAGAATTATTGGAATTAGATAAATGGGCAAGTTTGTGGAATTGGTTTAACATAACAAATTGGC
TGTGGTATATAAAATTATTCATAATGATAGTAGGAGGCTTGGTAGGTTTAAGAATAGTTTTTGCTGTACT
TTCTATAGTGAATAGAGTTAGGCAGGGATATTCACCATTATCGTTTCAGACCCACCTCCCAACCCCGAGG
GGACCCGACAGGCCCGAAGGAATAGAAGAAGAAGGTGGAGAGAGAGACAGAGACAGATCCATTCGATTAG
TGAACGGATCTCGACGGTATCGGTTAACTTTTAAAAGAAAAGGGGGGATTGGGGGGTACAGTGCAGGGGA
AAGAATAGTAGACATAATAGCAACAGACATACAAACTAAAGAATTACAAAAACAAATTACAAAAATTCAA
AATTTTATCGATTCTAGATTCGAGTTTACTCCCTATCAGTGATAGAGAACGTATGAAGAGTTTACTCCCT
ATCAGTGATAGAGAACGTATGCAGACTTTACTCCCTATCAGTGATAGAGAACGTATAAGGAGTTTACTCC
CTATCAGTGATAGAGAACGTATGACCAGTTTACTCCCTATCAGTGATAGAGAACGTATCTACAGTTTACT
CCCTATCAGTGATAGAGAACGTATATCCAGTTTACTCCCTATCAGTGATAGAGAACGTATAAGCTTTAGG
CGTGTACGGTGGGCGCCTATAAAAGCAGAGCTCGTTTAGTGAACCGTCAGATCGCCTGGAGCAATTCCAC
AACACTTTTGTCTTATACCAACTTTCCGTACCACTTCCTACCCTCGTAAAGTCGAGCTTGCGTTGGATCC
ACCATGGTGAGCAAGGGCGAGGAGCTGTTCACCGGGGTGGTGCCCATCCTGGTCGAGCTGGACGGCGACG
TAAACGGCCACAAGTTCAGCGTGTCTGGCGAGGGCGAGGGCGATGCCACCTACGGCAAGCTGACCCTGAA
GTTCATCTGCACCACCGGCAAGCTGCCCGTGCCCTGGCCCACCCTCGTGACCACCCTGACCTACGGCGTG
CAGTGCTTCAGCCGCTACCCCGACCACATGAAGCAGCACGACTTCTTCAAGTCCGCCATGCCCGAAGGCT
ACGTCCAGGAGCGCACCATCTTCTTCAAGGACGACGGCAACTACAAGACCCGCGCCGAGGTGAAGTTCGA
GGGCGACACCCTGGTGAACCGCATCGAGCTGAAGGGCATCGACTTCAAGGAGGACGGCAACATCCTGGGG
CACAAGCTGGAGTACAACTACAACAGCCACAACGTCTATATCATGGCCGACAAGCAGAAGAACGGCATCA
AGGCGAACTTCAAGATCCGCCACAACATCGAGGACGGCAGCGTGCAGCTCGCCGACCACTACCAGCAGAA
CACCCCCATCGGCGACGGCCCCGTGCTGCTGCCCGACAACCACTACCTGAGCACCCAGTCCGCCCTGAGC
AAAGACCCCAACGAGAAGCGCGATCACATGGTCCTGCTGGAGTTCGTGACCGCCGCCGGGATCACTCTCG
GCATGGACGAGCTGTACAAGTAATGACGTACGGCGGCCGCCTCGACTAGGGATAACAGGGTAATTGTTTG
AATGAGGCTTCAGTACTTTACAGAATCGTTGCCTGCACATCTTGGAAACACTTGCTGGGATTACTTCGAC
TTCTTAACCCAACAGAAGGCTCGAGAAGGTATATTGCTGTTGACAGTGAGCGAGATTACTGTTTACTGAG
CCTTTAGTGAAGCCACAGATGTAAAGGCTCAGTAAACAGTAATCGTGCCTACTGCCTCGGACTTCAAGGG
GTCTAGAATTCGAGCAATTATCTTGTTTACTAAAACTGAATACCTTGCTATCTCTTTGATACATTTTTAC
AAAGCTGAATTAAAATGGTATAAATTAAATCACTTTTTTCAATTGACGCGTAATTCTACCGGGTAGGGGA
GGCGCTTTTCCCAAGGCAGTCTGGAGCATGCGCTTTAGCAGCCCCGCTGGGCACTTGGCGCTACACAAGT
GGCCTCTGGCCTCGCACACATTCCACATCCACCGGTAGGCGCCAACCGGCTCCGTTCTTTGGTGGCCCCT
TCGCGCCACCTTCTACTCCTCCCCTAGTCAGGAAGTTCCCCCCCGCCCCGCAGCTCGCGTCGTGCAGGAC
GTGACAAATGGAAGTAGCACGTCTCACTAGTCTCGTGCAGATGGACAGCACCGCTGAGCAATGGAAGCGG
GTAGGCCTTTGGGGCAGCGGCCAATAGCAGCTTTGCTCCTTCGCTTTCTGGGCTCAGAGGCTGGGAAGGG
GTGGGTCCGGGGGCGGGCTCAGGGGCGGGCTCAGGGGCGGGGCGGGCGCCCGAAGGTCCTCCGGAGGCCC
GGCATTCTGCACGCTTCAAAAGCGCACGTCTGCCGCGCTGTTCTCCTCTTCCTCATCTCCGGGCCTTTCG
ACCTGCAGCCCAAGCTTACCATGACCGAGTACAAGCCCACGGTGCGCCTCGCCACCCGCGACGACGTCCC
CAGGGCCGTACGCACCCTCGCCGCCGCGTTCGCCGACTACCCCGCCACGCGCCACACCGTCGATCCGGAC
CGCCACATCGAGCGGGTCACCGAGCTGCAAGAACTCTTCCTCACGCGCGTCGGGCTCGACATCGGCAAGG
TGTGGGTCGCGGACGACGGCGCCGCGGTGGCGGTCTGGACCACGCCGGAGAGCGTCGAAGCGGGGGCGGT
GTTCGCCGAGATCGGCCCGCGCATGGCCGAGTTGAGCGGTTCCCGGCTGGCCGCGCAGCAACAGATGGAA
GGCCTCCTGGCGCCGCACCGGCCCAAGGAGCCCGCGTGGTTCCTGGCCACCGTCGGCGTCTCGCCCGACC
ACCAGGGCAAGGGTCTGGGCAGCGCCGTCGTGCTCCCCGGAGTGGAGGCGGCCGAGCGCGCCGGGGTGCC
CGCCTTCCTGGAGACCTCCGCGCCCCGCAACCTCCCCTTCTACGAGCGGCTCGGCTTCACCGTCACCGCC
GACGTCGAGGTGCCCGAAGGACCGCGCACCTGGTGCATGACCCGCAAGCCCGGTGCCTGACGCCCGCCCC
ACGACCCGCAGCGCCCGACCGAAAGGAGCGCACGACCCCATGCATCCAATTCCGCCCCCCCCCCCTAACG
TTACTGGCCGAAGCCGCTTGGAATAAGGCCGGTGTGCGTTTGTCTATATGTTATTTTCCACCATATTGCC
GTCTTTTGGCAATGTGAGGGCCCGGAAACCTGGCCCTGTCTTCTTGACGAGCATTCCTAGGGGTCTTTCC
CCTCTCGCCAAAGGAATGCAAGGTCTGTTGAATGTCGTGAAGGAAGCAGTTCCTCTGGAAGCTTCTTGAA
GACAAACAACGTCTGTAGCGACCCTTTGCAGGCAGCGGAACCCCCCACCTGGCGACAGGTGCCTCTGCGG
CCAAAAGCCACGTGTATAAGATACACCTGCAAAGGCGGCACAACCCCAGTGCCACGTTGTGAGTTGGATA
GTTGTGGAAAGAGTCAAATGGCTCTCCTCAAGCGTATTCAACAAGGGGCTGAAGGATGCCCAGAAGGTAC
CCCATTGTATGGGATCTGATCTGGGGCCTCGGTGCACATGCTTTACATGTGTTTAGTCGAGGTTAAAAAA
ACGTCTAGGCCCCCCGAACCACGGGGACGTGGTTTTCCTTTGAAAAACACGATGATAATATGGCCACAAC
CATGAGTAGACTGGACAAGAGCAAAGTCATAAACGGAGCTCTGGAATTACTCAATGGTGTCGGTATCGAA
GGCCTGACGACAAGGAAACTCGCTCAAAAGCTGGGAGTTGAGCAGCCTACCCTGTACTGGCACGTGAAGA
ACAAGCGGGCCCTGCTCGATGCCCTGCCAATCGAGATGCTGGACAGGCATCATACCCACTTCTGCCCCCT
GGAAGGCGAGTCATGGCAAGACTTTCTGCGGAACAACGCCAAGTCATACCGCTGTGCTCTCCTCTCACAT
CGCGACGGGGCTAAAGTGCATCTCGGCACCCGCCCAACAGAGAAACAGTACGAAACCCTGGAAAATCAGC
TCGCGTTCCTGTGTCAGCAAGGCTTCTCCCTGGAGAACGCACTGTACGCTCTGTCCGCCGTGGGCCACTT
TACACTGGGCTGCGTATTGGAGGAACAGGAGCATCAAGTAGCAAAAGAGGAAAGAGAGACACCTACCACC
GATTCTATGCCCCCACTTCTGAGACAAGCAATTGAGCTGTTCGACCGGCAGGGAGCCGAACCTGCCTTCC
TTTTCGGCCTGGAACTAATCATATGTGGCCTGGAGAAACAGCTAAAGTGCGAAAGCGGCGGGCCGACCGA
CGCCCTTGACGATTTTGACTTAGACATGCTCCCAGCCGATGCCCTTGACGACTTTGACCTTGATATGCTG
CCTGCTGACGCTCTTGACGATTTTGACCTTGACATGCTCCCCGGGTAATCCGGACTCGACCTGCAGCCAA
GCTTATCGAAACGCGTCTGGAACAATCAACCTCTGGATTACAAAATTTGTGAAAGATTGACTGGTATTCT
TAACTATGTTGCTCCTTTTACGCTATGTGGATACGCTGCTTTAATGCCTTTGTATCATGCTATTGCTTCC
CGTATGGCTTTCATTTTCTCCTCCTTGTATAAATCCTGGTTGCTGTCTCTTTATGAGGAGTTGTGGCCCG
TTGTCAGGCAACGTGGCGTGGTGTGCACTGTGTTTGCTGACGCAACCCCCACTGGTTGGGGCATTGCCAC
CACCTGTCAGCTCCTTTCCGGGACTTTCGCTTTCCCCCTCCCTATTGCCACGGCGGAACTCATCGCCGCC
TGCCTTGCCCGCTGCTGGACAGGGGCTCGGCTGTTGGGCACTGACAATTCCGTGGTGTTGTCGGGGAAGC
TGACGTCCTTTCCATGGCTGCTCGCCTGTGTTGCCACCTGGATTCTGCGCGGGACGTCCTTCTGCTACGT
CCCTTCGGCCCTCAATCCAGCGGACCTTCCTTCCCGCGGCCTGCTGCCGGCTCTGCGGCCTCTTCCGCGT
CTTCGCCTTCGCCCTCAGACGAGTCGGATCTCCCTTTGGGCCGCCTCCCCGCCTGGAATTAATTCTGCAG
TCGAGACCTAGAAAAACATGGAGCAATCACAAGTAGCAATACAGCAGCTACCAATGCTGATTGTGCCTGG
CTAGAAGCACAAGAGGAGGAGGAGGTGGGTTTTCCAGTCACACCTCAGGTACCTTTAAGACCAATGACTT
ACAAGGCAGCTGTAGATCTTAGCCACTTTTTAAAAGAAAAGGGGGGACTGGAAGGGCTAATTCACTCCCA
ACGAAGACAAGATCTGCTTTTTGCTTGTACTGGGTCTCTCTGGTTAGACCAGATCTGAGCCTGGGAGCTC
TCTGGCTAACTAGGGAACCCACTGCTTAAGCCTCAATAAAGCTTGCCTTGAGTGCTTCAAGTAGTGTGTG
CCCGTCTGTTGTGTGACTCTGGTAACTAGAGATCCCTCAGACCCTTTTAGTCAGTGTGGAAAATCTCTAG
CAGTAGTAGTTCATGTCATCTTATTATTCAGTATTTATAACTTGCAAAGAAATGAATATCAGAGAGTGAG
AGGAACTTGTTTATTGCAGCTTATAATGGTTACAAATAAAGCAATAGCATCACAAATTTCACAAATAAAG
CATTTTTTTCACTGCATTCTAGTTGTGGTTTGTCCAAACTCATCAATGTATCTTATCATGTCTGGCTCTA
GCTATCCCGCCCCTAACTCCGCCCATCCCGCCCCTAACTCCGCCCAGTTCCGCCCATTCTCCGCCCCATG
GCTGACTAATTTTTTTTATTTATGCAGAGGCCGAGGCCGCCTCGGCCTCTGAGCTATTCCAGAAGTAGTG
AGGAGGCTTTTTTGGAGGCCTAGGGACGTACCCAATTCGCCCTATAGTGAGTCGTATTACGCGCGCTCAC
TGGCCGTCGTTTTACAACGTCGTGACTGGGAAAACCCTGGCGTTACCCAACTTAATCGCCTTGCAGCACA
TCCCCCTTTCGCCAGCTGGCGTAATAGCGAAGAGGCCCGCACCGATCGCCCTTCCCAACAGTTGCGCAGC
CTGAATGGCGAATGGG
[124 nt withheld, positions 7927-8050]
C
[91 nt withheld, positions 8052-8142]
A
[49 nt withheld, positions 8144-8192]
CCTTTGACGTTGGAGTCCACGTTCTTT
[37 nt withheld, positions 8220-8256]
ACCCTATCTCGGTCTATTCTTTTGATTTATAAGGGATTTTGCCGATTTCGGCCTATTGGTTAAAAAATGA
GCTGATTTAACAAAAATTTAACGCGAATTTTAACAAAATATTAACGCTTACAATTTAGGTGGCACTTTTC
GGGGAAATGTGCGCGGAACCCCTATTTGTTTATTTTTCTAAATACATTCAAATATGTATCCGCTCATGAG
ACAATAACCCTGATAAATGCTTCAATAATATTGAAAAAGGAAGAGTATGAGTATTCAACATTTCCGTGTC
GCCCTTATTCCCTTTTTTGCGGCATTTTGCCTTCCTGTTTTTGCTCACCCAGAAACGCTGGTGAAAGTAA
AAGATGCTGAAGATCAGTTGGGTGCACGAGTGGGTTACATCGAACTGGATCTCAACAGCGGTAAGATCCT
TGAGAGTTTTCGCCCCGAAGAACGTTTTCCAATGATGAGCACTTTTAAAGTTCTGCTATGTGGCGCGGTA
TTATCCCGTATTGACGCCGGGCAAGAGCAACTCGGTCGCCGCATACACTATTCTCAGAATGACTTGGTTG
AGTACTCACCAGTCACAGAAAAGCATCTTACGGATGGCATGACAGTAAGAGAATTATGCAGTGCTGCCAT
AACCATGAGTGATAACACTGCGGCCAACTTACTTCTGACAACGATCGGAGGACCGAAGGAGCTAACCGCT
TTTTTGCACAACATGGGGGATCATGTAACTCGCCTTGATCGTTGGGAACCGGAGCTGAATGAAGCCATAC
CAAACGACGAGCGTGACACCACGATGCCTGTAGCAATGGCAACAACGTTGCGCAAACTATTAACTGGCGA
ACTACTTACTCTAGCTTCCCGGCAACAATTAATAGACTGGATGGAGGCGGATAAAGTTGCAGGACCACTT
CTGCGCTCGGCCCTTCCGGCTGGCTGGTTTATTGCTGATAAATCTGGAGCCGGTGAGCGTGGGTCTCGCG
GTATCATTGCAGCACTGGGGCCAGATGGTAAGCCCTCCCGTATCGTAGTTATCTACACGACGGGGAGTCA
GGCAACTATGGATGAACGAAATAGACAGATCGCTGAGATAGGTGCCTCACTGATTAAGCATTGGTAACTG
TCAGACCAAGTTTACTCATATATACTTTAGATTGATTTAAAACTTCATTTTTAATTTAAAAGGATCTAGG
TGAAGATCCTTTTTGATAATCTCATGACCAAAATCCCTTAACGTGAGTTTTCGTTCCACTGAGCGTCAGA
CCCCGTAGAAAAGATCAAAGGATCTTCTTGAGATCCTTTTTTTCTGCGCGTAATCTGCTGCTTGCAAACA
AAAAAACCACCGCTACCAGCGGTGGTTTGTTTGCCGGATCAAGAGCTACCAACTCTTTTTCCGAAGGTAA
CTGGCTTCAGCAGAGCGCAGATACCAAATACTGTTCTTCTAGTGTAGCCGTAGTTAGGCCACCACTTCAA
GAACTCTGTAGCACCGCCTACATACCTCGCTCTGCTAATCCTGTTACCAGTGGCTGCTGCCAGTGGCGAT
AAGTCGTGTCTTACCGGGTTGGACTCAAGACGATAGTTACCGGATAAGGCGCAGCGGTCGGGCTGAACGG
GGGGTTCGTGCACACAGCCCAGCTTGGAGCGAACGACCTACACCGAACTGAGATACCTACAGCGTGAGCT
ATGAGAAAGCGCCACGCTTCCCGAAGGGAGAAAGGCGGACAGGTATCCGGTAAGCGGCAGGGTCGGAACA
GGAGAGCGCACGAGGGAGCTTCCAGGGGGAAACGCCTGGTATCTTTATAGTCCTGTCGGGTTTCGCCACC
TCTGACTTGAGCGTCGATTTTTGTGATGCTCGTCAGGGGGGCGGAGCCTATGGAAAAACGCCAGCAACGC
GGCCTTTTTACGGTTCCTGGCCTTTTGCTGGCCTTTTGCTCACATGTTCTTTCCTGCGTTATCCCCTGAT
TCTGTGGATAACCGTATTACCGCCTTTGAGTGAGCTGATACCGCTCGCCGCAGCCGA
